Addgene plasmid #161426: pDONR221-SLC4A4_STOP
Purpose: Gateway entry clone with codon-optimized ORF sequence for subcloning into custom expression vectors. Contains a STOP codon at the end of the codon-optimized ORF sequence.
Depositing lab: RESOLUTE Consortium & Giulio Superti-Furga. Depositing organization: CeMM Research Center for Molecular Medicine. Publication: The RESOLUTE consortium: unlocking SLC transporters for drug discovery. Superti-Furga G, Lackner D, Wiedmer T, Ingles-Prieto A, Barbosa B, Girardi E, Goldmann U, Gurtl B, Klavins K, Klimek C, Lindinger S, Lineiro-Retes E, Muller AC, Onstein S, Redinger G, Reil D, Sedlyarov V, Wolf G, Crawford M, Everley R, ... Steppan CM. Nat Rev Drug Discov. 2020 Jul;19(7):429-430. doi: 10.1038/d41573-020-00056-6. PubMed 32265506.
Backbone
  Vector backbone: pDONR221
  Backbone manufacturer: ThermoFisher Scientific
  Backbone size w/o insert (bp): 2550
  Vector type: Mammalian Expression
Growth in bacteria
  Bacterial resistance: Kanamycin, 50 μg/mL
  Growth temperature: 37°C
  Growth strain: NEB Stable
  Copy number: High Copy
Gene/Insert
  Gene/Insert name: SLC4A4 (alt name: NBC1, HNBC1, NBC2, pNBC, hhNMC, SLC4A5)
  Species: H. sapiens (human)
  Insert size (bp): 3240
  Entrez Gene: SLC4A4 (a.k.a. HNBC1, KNBC, NBC1, NBC2, NBCe1-A, SLC4A5, hhNMC, kNBC1, pNBC)
  Cloning method: Gateway Cloning
  Sequencing primers: 5′ M13-fwd; 3′ M13-rev
Terms and licenses: Academic/Nonprofit Terms; Industry Terms
Depositor comments: This plasmid contains a STOP codon at the end of the codon-optimized ORF. For the version of this plasmid that does not contain a STOP codon, please see Addgene plasmid 132260 For more information on the full Resolute plasmid collection, please see www.addgene.org/depositor-collections/re-solute/. Please provide your feedback on this plasmid to the RESOLUTE consortium by filling out their RESOLUTE repository feedback form: https://forms.office.com/Pages/ResponsePage.aspx?id=0e05yklzmkS7rjFGQL4N7z4feCLQvEJAmVcOCM_u885UN1JJRko0Ukg4TVQwNTZLOUxPQVJWT1NHUCQlQCN0PWcu
How to cite: pDONR221-SLC4A4_STOP was a gift from RESOLUTE Consortium & Giulio Superti-Furga (Addgene plasmid # 161426 ; http://n2t.net/addgene:161426 ; RRID:Addgene_161426)
