[The description below was written by a language model from this plasmid's Addgene catalogue record and pLannotate feature annotations shown in this document.]
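Description:
pDONR221-SLC4A4_STOP is a Gateway entry clone built on the pDONR221 backbone, carrying a codon-optimized open reading frame for human SLC4A4, the electrogenic sodium bicarbonate cotransporter also known as NBC1 or NBCe1. The sequenced plasmid is about 5.8 kb. It is propagated in E. coli through a high-copy ColE1/pUC-type origin and selected with kanamycin through an aminoglycoside phosphotransferase (KanR) gene. Although the catalogue lists the vector type as mammalian expression, the feature table shows no eukaryotic promoter or polyadenylation signal. The plasmid is therefore a shuttle for the ORF rather than an expression construct in its own right.

The roughly 3.2 kb SLC4A4 coding sequence lies between attL1 and attL2, the recombination sites used in the Gateway LR reaction. LR Clonase can thus transfer the ORF directionally into any attR-containing destination vector, which then supplies the promoter, any tags and the selection markers. Upstream of attL1 are the rrnB T1 and T2 transcription terminators, which insulate the insert from read-through transcription in bacteria. A T7 promoter lies downstream of attL2 and points back toward the insert. The short lacI and lacZα fragments annotated nearby appear to be backbone remnants with no evident function.

This version keeps a stop codon at the end of the ORF, so it suits expression of untagged or N-terminally tagged protein and cannot be used for C-terminal fusions. The depositor notes that a sister clone without the stop codon exists for that purpose. The plasmid belongs to a consortium-wide collection of solute carrier ORF clones made to support transporter research and drug discovery.
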