Features (pLannotate 1.2.2; 10 found; start..end, strand, type, name):
    121..213     +  CDS            lacI (fragment): lac repressor; lacI; The lac repressor binds to the lac operator to inhibit transcription in E. coli. This inhibition can be relieved by adding lactose or isopropyl-β-D-thiogalactopyranoside (IPTG).
    268..295     -  terminator     rrnB T2 terminator: transcription terminator T2 from the E. coli rrnB gene
    427..470     +  terminator     rrnB T1 terminator: Escherichia coli rrnB; transcription terminator T1 from the E. coli rrnB gene
    517..553     -  CDS            lacZα (fragment): LacZα fragment of β-galactosidase; lacZ fragment
    569..668     +  protein_bind   attL1: mutant version of attL; recombination site for the Gateway® LR reaction LR Clonase™
    674..3910    +  CDS            SLC4A4: S4A4_HUMAN - Also known as NBC, NBC1, NBCE1. Experimental evidence at protein level: Swiss-Prot protein existence level 1. [Isoform 2]: May have a higher activity than isoform 1. From Homo sapiens (Human).
   3915..4014    -  protein_bind   attL2: mutant version of attL; recombination site for the Gateway® LR reaction LR Clonase™
   4032..4050    -  promoter       T7 promoter: promoter for bacteriophage T7 RNA polymerase
   4184..4993    +  CDS            KanR: aminoglycoside phosphotransferase; aph(3')-Ia; confers resistance to kanamycin in bacteria or G418 (Geneticin®) in eukaryotes
   5140..5728    +  rep_origin     ori: high-copy-number ColE1/pMB1/pBR322/pUC origin of replication
>Addgene plasmid #161426 | pDONR221-SLC4A4_STOP | addgene full sequence | sequence record 420966 | Addgene NGS Result
CTTTCCTGCGTTATCCCCTGATTCTGTGGATAACCGTATTACCGCCTTTGAGTGAGCTGATACCGCTCGC
CGCAGCCGAACGACCGAGCGCAGCGAGTCAGTGAGCGAGGAAGCGGAAGAGCGCCCAATACGCAAACCGC
CTCTCCCCGCGCGTTGGCCGATTCATTAATGCAGCTGGCACGACAGGTTTCCCGACTGGAAAGCGGGCAG
TGAGCGCAACGCAATTAATACGCGTACCGCTAGCCAGGAAGAGTTTGTAGAAACGCAAAAAGGCCATCCG
TCAGGATGGCCTTCTGCTTAGTTTGATGCCTGGCAGTTTATGGCGGGCGTCCTGCCCGCCACCCTCCGGG
CCGTTGCTTCACAACGTTCAAATCCGCTCCCGGCGGATTTGTCCTACTCAGGAGAGCGTTCACCGACAAA
CAACAGATAAAACGAAAGGCCCAGTCTTCCGACTGAGCCTTTCGTTTTATTTGATGCCTGGCAGTTCCCT
ACTCTCGCGTTAACGCTAGCATGGATGTTTTCCCAGTCACGACGTTGTAAAACGACGGCCAGTCTTAAGC
TCGGGCCCCAAATAATGATTTTATTTTGACTGATAGTGACCTGTTCGTTGCAACACATTGATGAGCAATG
CTTTTTTATAATGCCAACTTTGTACAAAAAAGCAGGCTCCACCATGGAGGACGAGGCCGTGCTGGATAGG
GGAGCAAGCTTCCTGAAGCACGTGTGCGACGAGGAGGAGGTGGAGGGCCACCACACCATCTACATCGGCG
TGCACGTGCCCAAGAGCTATCGGAGAAGGCGCCGGCACAAGAGAAAGACAGGCCACAAGGAGAAGAAGGA
GAAGGAGAGGATCTCCGAGAACTACTCCGACAAGTCTGATATCGAGAATGCCGACGAGAGCTCCTCTAGC
ATCCTGAAGCCCCTGATCTCTCCTGCAGCAGAGAGGATCCGGTTCATCCTGGGAGAGGAGGACGATAGCC
CAGCACCACCTCAGCTGTTTACCGAGCTGGACGAGCTGCTGGCCGTGGATGGCCAGGAGATGGAGTGGAA
GGAGACAGCCCGCTGGATCAAGTTCGAGGAGAAGGTGGAGCAGGGAGGAGAGCGGTGGTCTAAGCCTCAC
GTGGCCACCCTGAGCCTGCACTCCCTGTTTGAGCTGCGCACATGTATGGAGAAGGGCAGCATCATGCTGG
ACCGGGAGGCCTCCTCTCTGCCTCAGCTGGTGGAGATGATCGTGGACCACCAGATCGAGACCGGCCTGCT
GAAGCCAGAGCTGAAGGATAAGGTGACCTATACACTGCTGCGCAAGCACCGGCACCAGACAAAGAAGTCC
AACCTGAGATCTCTGGCCGACATCGGCAAGACCGTGAGCTCCGCCTCTAGGATGTTCACAAACCCCGATA
ATGGCAGCCCTGCCATGACCCACCGCAACCTGACATCTAGCTCCCTGAATGACATCTCCGATAAGCCAGA
GAAGGACCAGCTGAAGAACAAGTTCATGAAGAAGCTGCCCCGGGATGCCGAGGCCTCTAATGTGCTGGTG
GGCGAGGTGGACTTTCTGGATACCCCATTCATCGCCTTTGTGAGACTGCAGCAGGCCGTGATGCTGGGCG
CCCTGACCGAGGTGCCTGTGCCAACAAGGTTCCTGTTTATCCTGCTGGGCCCCAAGGGCAAGGCCAAGTC
CTACCACGAGATCGGCAGAGCCATCGCCACCCTGATGTCTGACGAGGTGTTCCACGATATCGCCTATAAG
GCCAAGGACAGGCACGATCTGATCGCCGGCATCGACGAGTTTCTGGATGAAGTGATCGTGCTGCCACCAG
GAGAGTGGGACCCAGCCATCAGAATCGAGCCTCCAAAGAGCCTGCCTTCTAGCGATAAGAGGAAGAACAT
GTACTCCGGCGGCGAGAACGTGCAGATGAATGGCGACACCCCTCACGATGGAGGACACGGAGGAGGAGGA
CACGGCGACTGCGAGGAGCTGCAGAGAACAGGCAGGTTCTGTGGCGGCCTGATCAAGGATATCAAGAGGA
AGGCCCCATTCTTTGCCTCTGACTTTTACGATGCCCTGAATATCCAGGCCCTGAGCGCCATCCTGTTCAT
CTATCTGGCCACCGTGACAAACGCCATCACCTTTGGCGGACTGCTGGGCGACGCAACAGATAATATGCAG
GGCGTGCTGGAGTCCTTCCTGGGAACCGCCGTGTCTGGAGCCATCTTCTGCCTGTTTGCCGGCCAGCCAC
TGACCATCCTGTCCTCTACAGGCCCCGTGCTGGTGTTTGAGCGCCTGCTGTTCAACTTCAGCAAGGACAA
CAATTTCGATTACCTGGAGTTTCGGCTGTGGATCGGCCTGTGGAGCGCCTTCCTGTGCCTGATCCTGGTG
GCCACCGACGCCTCCTTTCTGGTGCAGTACTTCACCCGCTTTACAGAGGAGGGCTTCAGCTCCCTGATCT
CCTTCATCTTTATCTATGACGCCTTTAAGAAGATGATCAAGCTGGCCGATTACTATCCCATCAACTCCAA
TTTCAAGGTCGGCTACAACACCCTGTTTTCTTGCACATGCGTGCCCCCTGACCCTGCCAACATCAGCATC
TCCAATGATACCACACTGGCCCCAGAGTACCTGCCCACCATGTCTAGCACAGACATGTATCACAATACCA
CATTCGATTGGGCCTTTCTGAGCAAGAAGGAGTGCTCCAAGTATGGCGGCAACCTGGTGGGCAACAATTG
TAATTTCGTGCCCGACATCACCCTGATGTCCTTCATCCTGTTTCTGGGCACCTACACATCCTCTATGGCC
CTGAAGAAGTTCAAGACATCTCCATATTTTCCCACCACAGCCAGAAAGCTGATCAGCGATTTCGCCATCA
TCCTGTCCATCCTGATCTTTTGCGTGATCGACGCCCTGGTGGGCGTGGATACCCCAAAGCTGATCGTGCC
CAGCGAGTTCAAGCCTACATCCCCAAACAGGGGCTGGTTCGTGCCACCCTTTGGCGAGAATCCTTGGTGG
GTGTGCCTGGCAGCAGCAATCCCAGCCCTGCTGGTGACCATCCTGATCTTCATGGACCAGCAGATCACAG
CCGTGATCGTGAACCGCAAGGAGCACAAGCTGAAGAAGGGCGCCGGCTACCACCTGGATCTGTTTTGGGT
GGCCATCCTGATGGTCATCTGCAGCCTGATGGCACTGCCATGGTACGTGGCAGCAACCGTGATCTCTATC
GCCCACATCGACAGCCTGAAGATGGAGACCGAGACATCCGCCCCTGGAGAGCAGCCAAAGTTCCTGGGCG
TGCGCGAGCAGAGGGTGACCGGCACACTGGTGTTTATCCTGACCGGCCTGAGCGTGTTCATGGCCCCAAT
CCTGAAGTTTATCCCCATGCCTGTGCTGTACGGCGTGTTCCTGTATATGGGCGTGGCCTCCCTGAATGGC
GTGCAGTTTATGGACCGCCTGAAGCTGCTGCTGATGCCTCTGAAGCACCAGCCAGATTTCATCTACCTGC
GGCACGTGCCTCTGAGAAGGGTGCACCTGTTCACCTTTCTGCAGGTGCTGTGCCTGGCCCTGCTGTGGAT
CCTGAAGAGCACAGTGGCCGCCATCATCTTCCCAGTGATGATCCTGGCCCTGGTGGCCGTGCGGAAGGGC
ATGGACTACCTGTTCTCTCAGCACGATCTGAGCTTTCTGGACGATGTGATCCCCGAGAAGGACAAGAAGA
AGAAGGAGGATGAGAAGAAGAAGAAGAAGAAGAAGGGCTCTCTGGACAGCGATAACGACGATTCCGACTG
CCCTTATTCTGAGAAGGTGCCCAGCATCAAGATCCCTATGGATATCATGGAGCAGCAGCCATTCCTGTCT
GACAGCAAGCCCTCCGATAGAGAGAGGTCTCCTACCTTTCTGGAGAGACACACATCCTGTTAAGACCCAG
CTTTCTTGTACAAAGTTGGCATTATAAGAAAGCATTGCTTATCAATTTGTTGCAACGAACAGGTCACTAT
CAGTCAAAATAAAATCATTATTTGCCATCCAGCTGATATCCCCTATAGTGAGTCGTATTACATGGTCATA
GCTGTTTCCTGGCAGCTCTGGCCCGTGTCTCAAAATCTCTGATGTTACATTGCACAAGATAAAAATATAT
CATCATGAACAATAAAACTGTCTGCTTACATAAACAGTAATACAAGGGGTGTTATGAGCCATATTCAACG
GGAAACGTCGAGGCCGCGATTAAATTCCAACATGGATGCTGATTTATATGGGTATAAATGGGCTCGCGAT
AATGTCGGGCAATCAGGTGCGACAATCTATCGCTTGTATGGGAAGCCCGATGCGCCAGAGTTGTTTCTGA
AACATGGCAAAGGTAGCGTTGCCAATGATGTTACAGATGAGATGGTCAGACTAAACTGGCTGACGGAATT
TATGCCTCTTCCGACCATCAAGCATTTTATCCGTACTCCTGATGATGCATGGTTACTCACCACTGCGATC
CCCGGAAAAACAGCATTCCAGGTATTAGAAGAATATCCTGATTCAGGTGAAAATATTGTTGATGCGCTGG
CAGTGTTCCTGCGCCGGTTGCATTCGATTCCTGTTTGTAATTGTCCTTTTAACAGCGATCGCGTATTTCG
TCTCGCTCAGGCGCAATCACGAATGAATAACGGTTTGGTTGATGCGAGTGATTTTGATGACGAGCGTAAT
GGCTGGCCTGTTGAACAAGTCTGGAAAGAAATGCATAAACTTTTGCCATTCTCACCGGATTCAGTCGTCA
CTCATGGTGATTTCTCACTTGATAACCTTATTTTTGACGAGGGGAAATTAATAGGTTGTATTGATGTTGG
ACGAGTCGGAATCGCAGACCGATACCAGGATCTTGCCATCCTATGGAACTGCCTCGGTGAGTTTTCTCCT
TCATTACAGAAACGGCTTTTTCAAAAATATGGTATTGATAATCCTGATATGAATAAATTGCAGTTTCATT
TGATGCTCGATGAGTTTTTCTAATCAGAATTGGTTAATTGGTTGTAACACTGGCAGAGCATTACGCTGAC
TTGACGGGACGGCGCAAGCTCATGACCAAAATCCCTTAACGTGAGTTACGCGTCGTTCCACTGAGCGTCA
GACCCCGTAGAAAAGATCAAAGGATCTTCTTGAGATCCTTTTTTTCTGCGCGTAATCTGCTGCTTGCAAA
CAAAAAAACCACCGCTACCAGCGGTGGTTTGTTTGCCGGATCAAGAGCTACCAACTCTTTTTCCGAAGGT
AACTGGCTTCAGCAGAGCGCAGATACCAAATACTGTTCTTCTAGTGTAGCCGTAGTTAGGCCACCACTTC
AAGAACTCTGTAGCACCGCCTACATACCTCGCTCTGCTAATCCTGTTACCAGTGGCTGCTGCCAGTGGCG
ATAAGTCGTGTCTTACCGGGTTGGACTCAAGACGATAGTTACCGGATAAGGCGCAGCGGTCGGGCTGAAC
GGGGGGTTCGTGCACACAGCCCAGCTTGGAGCGAACGACCTACACCGAACTGAGATACCTACAGCGTGAG
CTATGAGAAAGCGCCACGCTTCCCGAAGGGAGAAAGGCGGACAGGTATCCGGTAAGCGGCAGGGTCGGAA
CAGGAGAGCGCACGAGGGAGCTTCCAGGGGGAAACGCCTGGTATCTTTATAGTCCTGTCGGGTTTCGCCA
CCTCTGACTTGAGCGTCGATTTTTGTGATGCTCGTCAGGGGGGCGGAGCCTATGGAAAAACGCCAGCAAC
GCGGCCTTTTTACGGTTCCTGGCCTTTTGCTGGCCTTTTGCTCACATGTT
